>Addgene plasmid #190843 | pSilencer2.1-U6-3JB1R+8 | addgene full sequence | sequence record 379269 | Addgene NGS Result
GACGAAAGGGCCTCGTGATACGCCTATTTTTATAGGTTAATGTCATGATAATAATGGTTTCTTAGACGTC
AGGTGGCACTTTTCGGGGAAATGTGCGCGGAACCCCTATTTGTTTATTTTTCTAAATACATTCAAATATG
TATCCGCTCATGAGACAATAACCCTGATAAATGCTTCAATAATATTCCAGCAGGCAGAAGTATGCAAAGC
ATGCATCTCAATTAGTTAGCAACCAGGTGTGGAAAGTCCCCAGGCTCCCCAGCAGGCAGAAGTATGCAAA
GCATGCATCTCAATTAGTCAGCAACCATAGTCCCGCCCCTAACTCCGCCCATCCCGCCCCTAACTCCGCC
CAGTTCCGCCCATTCTCCGCCCCATGGCTGACTAATTTTTTTTATTTATGCAGAGGCCGAGGCCGCCTCT
GCCTCTGAGCTATTCCAGAAGTAGTGGGGAGGCTTTTTTGGAGGCCTAGGCTTTTGCAAAAAGCTCCCGG
GAGCTTGTATATCCATTTTCGGATCTGATCAGCACGTGATGAAAAAGCCTGAACTCACCGCGACGTCTGT
CGAGAAGTTTCTGATCGAAAAGTTCGACAGCGTCTCCGACCTGATGCAGCTCTCGGAGGGCGAAGAATCT
CGTGCTTTCAGCTTCGATGTAGGAGGGCGTGGATATGTCCTGCGGGTAAATAGCTGCGCCGATGGTTTCT
ACAAAGATCGTTATGTTTATCGGCACTTTGCATCGGCCGCGCTCCCGATTCCGGAAGTGCTTGACATTGG
GGAATTCAGCGAGAGCCTGACCTATTGCATCTCCCGCCGTGCACAGGGTGTCACGTTGCAAGACCTGCCT
GAAACCGAACTGCCCGCTGTTCTGCAGCCGGTCGCGGAGGCCATGGATGCGATCGCTGCGGCCGATCTTA
GCCAGACGAGCGGGTTCGGCCCATTCGGACCGCAAGGAATCGGTCAATACACTACATGGCGTGATTTCAT
ATGCGCGATTGCTGATCCCCATGTGTATCACTGGCAAACTGTGATGGACGACACCGTCAGTGCGTCCGTC
GCGCAGGCTCTCGATGAGCTGATGCTTTGGGCCGAGGACTGCCCCGAAGTCCGGCACCTCGTGCACGCGG
ATTTCGGCTCCAACAATGTCCTGACGGACAATGGCCGCATAACAGCGGTCATTGACTGGAGCGAGGCGAT
GTTCGGGGATTCCCAATACGAGGTCGCCAACATCTTCTTCTGGAGGCCGTGGTTGGCTTGTATGGAGCAG
CAGACGCGCTACTTCGAGCGGAGGCATCCGGAGCTTGCAGGATCGCCGCGGCTCCGGGCGTATATGCTCC
GCATTGGTCTTGACCAACTCTATCAGAGCTTGGTTGACGGCAATTTCGATGATGCAGCTTGGGCGCAGGG
TCGATGCGACGCAATCGTCCGATCCGGAGCCGGGACTGTCGGGCGTACACAAATCGCCCGCAGAAGCGCG
GCCGTCTGGACCGATGGCTGTGTAGAAGTACTCGCCGATAGTGGAAACCGACGCCCCAGCACTCGTCCGA
GGGCAAAGGAATAGCACGTGCTACGAGATTTCGATTCCACCGCCGCCTTCTATGAAAGGTTGGGCTTCGG
AATCGTTTTCCGGGACGCCGGCTGGATGATCCTCCAGCGCGGGGATCTCATGCTGGAGTTCTTCGCCCAC
CCCAACTTGTTTATTGCAGCTTATAATGGTTACAAATAAAGCAATAGCATCACAAATTTCACAAATAAAG
CATTTTTTTCACTGCATTCTAGTTGTGGTTTGTCCAAACTCATCAATGTATCTTATCATGTCTGTATACC
GTCGACCTCTAGCTAGAGCTTGGCGTAATCATGGTCATAGCTGTTTCCTGTGTGAAATTGTTATCCGCTC
ACAATTCCACACAACATACGAGCCGGAAGCATAAAGGTAAGCCTGAATATTGAAAAAGGAAGAGTATGAG
TATTCAACATTTCCGTGTCGCCCTTATTCCCTTTTTTGCGGCATTTTGCCTTCCTGTTTTTGCTCACCCA
GAAACGCTGGTGAAAGTAAAAGATGCTGAAGATCAGTTGGGTGCACGAGTGGGTTACATCGAACTGGATC
TCAACAGCGGTAAGATCCTTGAGAGTTTTCGCCCCGAAGAACGTTTTCCAATGATGAGCACTTTTAAAGT
TCTGCTATGTGGCGCGGTATTATCCCGTATTGACGCCGGGCAAGAGCAACTCGGTCGCCGCATACACTAT
TCTCAGAATGACTTGGTTGAGTACTCACCAGTCACAGAAAAGCATCTTACGGATGGCATGACAGTAAGAG
AATTATGCAGTGCTGCCATAACCATGAGTGATAACACTGCGGCCAACTTACTTCTGACAACGATCGGAGG
ACCGAAGGAGCTAACCGCTTTTTTGCACAACATGGGGGATCATGTAACTCGCCTTGATCGTTGGGAACCG
GAGCTGAATGAAGCCATACCAAACGACGAGCGTGACACCACGATGCCTGTAGCAATGGCAACAACGTTGC
GCAAACTATTAACTGGCGAACTACTTACTCTAGCTTCCCGGCAACAATTAATAGACTGGATGGAGGCGGA
TAAAGTTGCAGGACCACTTCTGCGCTCGGCCCTTCCGGCTGGCTGGTTTATTGCTGATAAATCTGGAGCC
GGTGAGCGTGGGTCTCGCGGTATCATTGCAGCACTGGGGCCAGATGGTAAGCCCTCCCGTATCGTAGTTA
TCTACACGACGGGGAGTCAGGCAACTATGGATGAACGAAATAGACAGATCGCTGAGATAGGTGCCTCACT
GATTAAGCATTGGTAACTGTCAGACCAAGTTTACTCATATATACTTTAGATTGATTTAAAACTTCATTTT
TAATTTAAAAGGATCTAGGTGAAGATCCTTTTTGATAATCTCATGACCAAAATCCCTTAACGTGAGTTTT
CGTTCCACTGAGCGTCAGACCCCGTAGAAAAGATCAAAGGATCTTCTTGAGATCCTTTTTTTCTGCGCGT
AATCTGCTGCTTGCAAACAAAAAAACCACCGCTACCAGCGGTGGTTTTTTTGCCGGATCAAGAGCTACCA
ACTCTTTTTCCGAAGGTAACTGGCTTCAGCAGAGCGCAGATACCAAATACTGTTCTTCTAGTGTAGCCGT
AGTTAGGCCACCACTTCAAGAACTCTGTAGCACCGCCTACATACCTCGCTCTGCTAATCCTGTTACCAGT
GGCTGCTGCCAGTGGCGATAAGTCGTGTCTTACCGGGTTGGACTCAAGACGATAGTTACCGGATAAGGCG
CAGCGGTCGGGCTGAACGGGGGGTTCGTGCACACAGCCCAGCTTGGAGCGAACGACCTACACCGAACTGA
GATACCTACAGCGTGAGCTATGAGAAAGCGCCACGCTTCCCGAAGGGAGAAAGGCGGACAGGTATCCGGT
AAGCGGCAGGGTCGGAACAGGAGAGCGCACGAGGGAGCTTCCAGGGGGAAACGCCTGGTATCTTTATAGT
CCTGTCGGGTTTCGCCACCTCTGACTTGAGCGTCGATTTTTGTGATGCTCGTCAGGGGGGCGGAGCCTAT
GGAAAAACGCCAGCAACGCGGCCTTTTTACGGTTCCTGGCCTTTTGCTGGCCTTTTGCTCACATGTTCTT
TCCTGCGTTATCCCCTGATTCTGTGGATAACCGTATTACCGCCTTTGAGTGAGCTGATACCGCTCGCCGC
AGCCGAACGACCGAGCGCAGCGAGTCAGTGAGCGAGGAAGCGGAAGAGCGCCCAATACGCAAACCGCCTC
TCCCCGCGCGTTGGCCGATTCATTAATGCAGCTGGCACGACAGGTTTCCCGACTGGAAAGCGGGCAGTGA
GCGCAACGCAATTAATGTGAGTTAGCTCACTCATTAGGCACCCCAGGCTTTACACTTTATGCTTCCGGCT
CGTATGTTGTGTGGAATTGTGAGCGGATAACAATTTCACACAGGAAACAGCTATGACATGATTACGAATT
GCAACGATTTAGGTGACACTATAGAAGAGAAGGAATTAATACGACTCACTATAGGGAGAGAGAGAGAATT
ACCCTCACTAAAGGGAGGAGAAGCATGAATTCCCCAGTGGAAAGACGCGCAGGCAAAACGCACCACGTGA
CGGAGCGTGACCGCGCGCCGAGCGCGCGCCAAGGTCGGGCAGGAAGAGGGCCTATTTCCCATGATTCCTT
CATATTTGCATATACGATACAAGGCTGTTAGAGAGATAATTAGAATTAATTTGACTGTAAACACAAAGAT
ATTAGTACAAAATACGTGACGTAGAAAGTAATAATTTCTTGGGTAGTTTGCAGTTTTAAAATTATGTTTT
AAAATGGACTATCATATGCTTACCGTAACTTGAAAGTATTTCGATTTCTTGGGTTTATATATCTTGTGGA
AAGGACGCGGGATCCGGCATCAATATGGTGACCTCCCGGGCTAGCTAGAGCTTCTGGACTGCGATGGGAG
CACGAAACGTCGTGGCGCAATTGGGTGGGGAAAGTCCTTAAAAGAGGGCCACCACAGAAGCTCTAGCTAG
AGCGGGGGACCACCAGGTTGCCTAAGGGGGGTGAACCGGCCCAGGTCGGACCCGAGGAGAGAATCACTTA
CGGATCCTCGTTAAGTGGCTCTCAGTCGCCCGTAACTCCGATGCCGATGCAGCGGCGACAACTGCACCCA
AGGCTCGGATCCTCGGGAACGGAGCAGGTCAAAACTCCCGTGCTGTTTTTTGGAAAAGCTTGGCACTGGC
CGTCGTTTTACAACGTCGTGACTGGGAAAACCCTGGCGTTACCCAACTTAATCGCCTTGCAGCACATCCC
CCTTTCGCCAGCTGGCGTAATAGCGAAGAGGCCCGCACCGATCGCCCTTCCCAACAGTTGCGCAGCCTGA
ATGGCGAATGGCGCCTGATGCGGTATTTTCTCCTTACGCATCTGTGCGGTATTTCACACCGCATATGGTG
CACTCTCAGTACAATCTGCTCTGATGCCGCATAGTTAAGCCAGCCCCGACACCCGCCAACACCCGCTGAC
GCGCCCTGACGGGCTTGTCTGCTCCCGGCATCCGCTTACAGACAAGCTGTGACCGTCTCCGGGAGCTGCA
TGTGTCAGAGGTTTTCACCGTCATCACCGAAACGCGCGA
Features (pLannotate 1.2.2; 20 found; start..end, strand, type, name):
     96..186     +  promoter       AmpR promoter (fragment): bla
    187..480     +  promoter       SV40 promoter (fragment): SV40 enhancer and early promoter
    529..1554    +  CDS            HygR: aminoglycoside phosphotransferase from E. coli; aph(4)-Ia; confers resistance to hygromycin
   1564..1689    +  CDS            ble (fragment): BLE_KLEPN - Experimental evidence at protein level: Swiss-Prot protein existence level 1. Binding protein with a strong affinity to the bleomycin family of antibiotics. Binds to CL990; an antimitotic-antibiotic compound. From Klebsiella pneumoniae.
   1684..1805    +  polyA_signal   SV40 poly(A) signal: SV40 polyadenylation signal
   1878..1894    -  protein_bind   lac operator: The lac repressor binds to the lac operator to inhibit transcription in E. coli. This inhibition can be relieved by adding lactose or isopropyl-β-D-thiogalactopyranoside (IPTG). lac repressor encoded by lacI
   1902..1926    -  promoter       lac promoter (fragment): promoter for the E. coli lac operon
   1936..1955    +  promoter       AmpR promoter (fragment): bla
   1956..2816    +  CDS            AmpR: β-lactamase; bla; confers resistance to ampicillin, carbenicillin, and related antibiotics
   2987..3575    +  rep_origin     ori: high-copy-number ColE1/pMB1/pBR322/pUC origin of replication
   3758..3850    +  CDS            lacI (fragment): lac repressor; lacI; The lac repressor binds to the lac operator to inhibit transcription in E. coli. This inhibition can be relieved by adding lactose or isopropyl-β-D-thiogalactopyranoside (IPTG).
   3863..3884    +  protein_bind   CAP binding site: CAP binding activates transcription in the presence of cAMP. E. coli catabolite activator protein
   3899..3929    +  promoter       lac promoter: promoter for the E. coli lac operon
   3937..3953    +  protein_bind   lac operator: The lac repressor binds to the lac operator to inhibit transcription in E. coli. This inhibition can be relieved by adding lactose or isopropyl-β-D-thiogalactopyranoside (IPTG). lac repressor encoded by lacI
   3997..4015    +  promoter       SP6 promoter: promoter for bacteriophage SP6 RNA polymerase
   4027..4045    +  promoter       T7 promoter: promoter for bacteriophage T7 RNA polymerase
   4176..4416    +  promoter       U6 promoter: RNA polymerase III promoter for human U6 snRNA
   4754..4908    +  CDS            lacZα (fragment): LacZα fragment of β-galactosidase; lacZ fragment
   4914..5013    -  misc_feature   bom (fragment): basis of mobility region from pBR322
   5115..1       -  CDS            rop (fragment) (across the origin): Rop protein, which maintains plasmids at low copy number; rop
