[The description below was written by a language model from this plasmid's Addgene catalogue record and pLannotate feature annotations shown in this document.]
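Description:
pSilencer2.1-U6-3JB1R+8 is a 5,149 bp mammalian expression plasmid built on the pSilencer2.1-U6 hygro backbone, a vector designed for transcribing short non-coding RNAs in mammalian cells. It is propagated in E. coli as a high-copy plasmid through a ColE1/pUC-type origin and selected with ampicillin via the β-lactamase gene. For selection in mammalian cells it carries a hygromycin resistance cassette in which the SV40 enhancer/early promoter drives the hygromycin phosphotransferase gene, followed by an SV40 polyadenylation signal. The annotation also picks up assorted cloning-vector remnants, including lac promoter/operator elements, a lacZα fragment, SP6 and T7 phage promoters upstream of the U6 promoter, and fragments of ble, lacI, bom and rop; these appear to be backbone leftovers rather than functional parts of the design.

The payload is a 311 bp synthetic insert, 3JB1R_AP3+8bp, introduced by Gibson cloning downstream of the human U6 promoter. U6 is an RNA polymerase III promoter well suited to producing small structured RNAs with defined ends and no protein-coding capacity. The insert itself is not annotated in the feature table, but the unannotated interval between the U6 promoter and the lacZα fragment is about the right size to hold it. The transcript is a dual-specificity RNA aptamer that joins an O-GlcNAc transferase (OGT)-binding module to AP3, a previously described GFP-binding aptamer, through a linker that adopts a folded structure in this "+8" variant. By binding OGT and GFP simultaneously, the aptamer is intended to bring OGT to GFP-tagged proteins, supporting target-specific manipulation of O-GlcNAcylation in mammalian cells, as applied to β-catenin in the associated study.
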