Addgene plasmid #190843: pSilencer2.1-U6-3JB1R+8
Purpose: For mammalian expression of 3JB1R+8, a dual-specificity aptamer that binds OGT and GFP. Expression is driven by a U6 promoter. This dual-specificity aptamer adopts a folded linker.
Depositing lab: Gerald Hart. Depositing organization: University of Georgia. Publication: Dual-specificity RNA aptamers enable manipulation of target-specific O-GlcNAcylation and unveil functions of O-GlcNAc on beta-catenin. Zhu Y, Hart GW. Cell. 2022 Dec 30:S0092-8674(22)01529-X. doi: 10.1016/j.cell.2022.12.016. PubMed 36626902.
Backbone
  Vector backbone: pSilencer2.1-U6 hygro
  Total vector size (bp): 5149
  Vector type: Mammalian Expression, Synthetic Biology, Affinity Reagent/ Antibody
  Selectable markers: Hygromycin
Growth in bacteria
  Bacterial resistance: Ampicillin, 100 μg/mL
  Growth temperature: 37°C
  Growth strain: DH5alpha
  Copy number: High Copy
Gene/Insert
  Gene/Insert name: 3JB1R_AP3+8bp (A Dual-Specificity aptamer targeting OGT and GFP)
  Species: Synthetic
  Insert size (bp): 311
  Promoter: U6
  Cloning method: Gibson Cloning
  Sequencing primers: 5′ T7, LKO.1 5'; 3′ 2.0Rev
Terms and licenses: Academic/Nonprofit Terms; Industry Terms
Depositor comments: Sequence of the AP3 portion is from the article below: Shui, B., Ozer, A., Zipfel, W., Sahu, N., Singh, A., Lis, J.T., Shi, H., and Kotlikoff, M.I. (2012). RNA aptamers that functionally interact with green fluorescent protein and its derivatives. Nucleic Acids Res 40, e39. 10.1093/nar/gkr1264.
How to cite: pSilencer2.1-U6-3JB1R+8 was a gift from Gerald Hart (Addgene plasmid # 190843 ; http://n2t.net/addgene:190843 ; RRID:Addgene_190843)
